Addgene plasmid #230651: AiP1428 - pAAV-AiE2139m-minBG-SYFP2-WPRE3-BGHpA
Purpose: AiE2139m is an enhancer sequence, designed to drive AAV-mediated transgene expression in specific populations of brain cells
Depositing lab: Allen Institute for Brain Science & Bosiljka Tasic. Depositing organization: Allen Institute. Publication: A suite of enhancer AAVs and transgenic mouse lines for genetic access to cortical cell types. Ben-Simon Y, Hooper M, Narayan S, Daigle TL, Dwivedi D, Way SW, Oster A, Stafford DA, Mich JK, Taormina MJ, Martinez RA, Opitz-Araya X, Roth JR, Alexander JR, Allen S, Amster A, Arbuckle J, Ayala A, Baker PM, Bakken TE, Barcelli T, Barta S, Bendrick J, Bertagnolli D, Bielstein C, Bishwakarma P, Bowlus J, Boyer G, Brouner K, Casian B, Casper T, Chakka AB, Chakrabarty R, Chance RK, Chavan S, Clark M, Colbert K, Collman F, Daniel S, Departee M, DiValentin P, Donadio N, Dotson N, Egdorf T, Fliss T, Gabitto M, Garcia J, Gary A, Gasperini M, Gloe J, Goldy J, Gore BB, Graybuck L, Greisman N, Haeseleer F, Halterman C, Haradon Z, Hastings SD, Helback O, Ho W, Hockemeyer D, Huang C, Huff S, Hunker A, Johansen N, Jones D, Juneau Z, Kalmbach B, Kannan M, Khem S, Kussick E, Kutsal R, Larsen R, Lee C, Lee AY, Leibly M, Lenz GH, Li S, Liang E, Lusk N, Madigan Z, Malloy J, Malone J, McCue R, Melchor J, Mollenkopf T, Moosman S, Morin E, Newman D, Ng L, Ngo K, Omstead V, Otto S, Oyama A, Pena N, Pham T, Phillips E, Pom CA, Potekhina L, Ransford S, Ray PL, Rette D, Reynoldson C, Rimorin C, Rocha D, Ruiz A, Sanchez REA, Sawyer L, Sedeno-Cortes A, Sevigny JP, Shapovalova N, Shepard N, Shulga L, Sigler AR, Siverts L, Soliman S, Somasundaram S, Staats B, Stewart K, Szelenyi E, Tieu M, Trader C, Tran A, van Velthoven CTJ, Walker M, Wang Y, Weed N, Wirthlin M, Wood T, Wynalda B, Yao Z, Zhou T, Ariza J, Dee N, Reding M, Ronellenfitch K, Mufti S, Sunkin SM, Smith KA, Esposito L, Waters J, Thyagarajan B, Yao S, Lein ES, Zeng H, Levi BP, Ngai J, Ting JT, Tasic B. Cell. 2025 May 16:S0092-8674(25)00513-6. doi: 10.1016/j.cell.2025.05.002. PubMed 40403729.
Backbone
  Vector backbone: pAAV2
  Vector type: AAV
Growth in bacteria
  Bacterial resistance: Ampicillin, 100 μg/mL
  Growth temperature: 37°C
  Growth strain: NEB Stable
  Copy number: High Copy
Gene/Insert
  Gene/Insert name: SYFP2
  Species: Synthetic
  Promoter: minBG
  Cloning method: Gibson Cloning
Terms and licenses: Academic/Nonprofit Terms; Industry Terms: Not Available to Industry
How to cite: AiP1428 - pAAV-AiE2139m-minBG-SYFP2-WPRE3-BGHpA was a gift from Allen Institute for Brain Science & Bosiljka Tasic (Addgene plasmid # 230651 ; http://n2t.net/addgene:230651 ; RRID:Addgene_230651)
