[The description below was written by a language model from this plasmid's Addgene catalogue record and pLannotate feature annotations shown in this document.]
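Description:
AiP1428 - pAAV-AiE2139m-minBG-SYFP2-WPRE3-BGHpA is an AAV transfer plasmid built on a pAAV2 backbone and intended for packaging a recombinant AAV genome that reports enhancer activity in the brain. In bacteria it is maintained by a high-copy ColE1/pUC-type origin and selected with ampicillin through the β-lactamase gene and its native promoter. An f1 phage origin and short leftover pBR322 fragments (rop, bom) are also present in the backbone. The sequenced plasmid is about 5 kb.

The payload lies between AAV2 inverted terminal repeats, which provide the signals for replication and encapsidation of the genome. One ITR is annotated in full, while the other is detected only as two short fragments, which is common for these structured, hard-to-sequence repeats. Within the cassette, the enhancer AiE2139m is placed upstream of the minimal promoter minBG, which by design contributes little expression on its own, so that transcription depends on the enhancer. Neither the enhancer nor the minimal promoter is picked up by the automated annotation, but an unannotated stretch between the SYFP2 coding sequence and the fragmentary ITR fits their expected position. The reporter is SYFP2, a monomeric, rapidly maturing yellow fluorescent protein derived from Aequorea victoria. It is followed by WPRE3, a shortened woodchuck posttranscriptional regulatory element (annotated as two WPRE fragments) that boosts transcript expression while conserving packaging space, and then by the bovine growth hormone polyadenylation signal.

According to the record, the enhancer is designed to drive AAV-mediated transgene expression in specific populations of brain cells, and the construct belongs to a collection of enhancer AAVs for genetic access to cortical cell types. The record does not state which population AiE2139m targets.
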