Features (pLannotate 1.2.2; 14 found; start..end, strand, type, name):
    695..1555    -  CDS            AmpR: β-lactamase; bla; confers resistance to ampicillin, carbenicillin, and related antibiotics
   1556..1660    -  promoter       AmpR promoter: bla
   1755..1790    +  CDS            rop (fragment): Rop protein, which maintains plasmids at low copy number; rop
   1892..1941    +  misc_feature   bom (fragment): basis of mobility region from pBR322
   1942..2397    -  rep_origin     f1 ori (sequence partly withheld): f1 bacteriophage origin of replication; arrow indicates direction of (+) strand synthesis
   2416..2467    +  misc_feature   bom (fragment): basis of mobility region from pBR322
   2472..2612    -  repeat_region  AAV2 ITR: inverted terminal repeat of adeno-associated virus serotype 2 inverted
   2730..2841    -  polyA_signal   bGH poly(A) signal: bovine growth hormone polyadenylation signal
   2858..2938    -  misc_feature   WPRE (fragment): woodchuck hepatitis virus posttranscriptional regulatory element
   2944..3101    -  misc_feature   WPRE (fragment): woodchuck hepatitis virus posttranscriptional regulatory element
   3141..3857    -  CDS            SYFP2: SYFP2 is a basic (constitutively fluorescent) yellow fluorescent protein published in 2006, derived from Aequorea victoria. It is reported to be a very rapidly-maturing monomer with moderate acid sensitivity.
   4760..4787    -  repeat_region  AAV2 ITR (fragment): inverted terminal repeat of adeno-associated virus serotype 2 inverted
   4816..4843    -  repeat_region  AAV2 ITR (fragment): inverted terminal repeat of adeno-associated virus serotype 2 inverted
   4916..524     -  rep_origin     ori (across the origin): high-copy-number ColE1/pMB1/pBR322/pUC origin of replication
>Addgene plasmid #230651 | AiP1428 - pAAV-AiE2139m-minBG-SYFP2-WPRE3-BGHpA | addgene full sequence | sequence record 466258 | Addgene NGS Result
ACCCGACAGGACTATAAAGATACCAGGCGTTTCCCCCTGGAAGCTCCCTCGTGCGCTCTCCTGTTCCGAC
CCTGCCGCTTACCGGATACCTGTCCGCCTTTCTCCCTTCGGGAAGCGTGGCGCTTTCTCATAGCTCACGC
TGTAGGTATCTCAGTTCGGTGTAGGTCGTTCGCTCCAAGCTGGGCTGTGTGCACGAACCCCCCGTTCAGC
CCGACCGCTGCGCCTTATCCGGTAACTATCGTCTTGAGTCCAACCCGGTAAGACACGACTTATCGCCACT
GGCAGCAGCCACTGGTAACAGGATTAGCAGAGCGAGGTATGTAGGCGGTGCTACAGAGTTCTTGAAGTGG
TGGCCTAACTACGGCTACACTAGAAGAACAGTATTTGGTATCTGCGCTCTGCTGAAGCCAGTTACCTTCG
GAAAAAGAGTTGGTAGCTCTTGATCCGGCAAACAAACCACCGCTGGTAGCGGTGGTTTTTTTGTTTGCAA
GCAGCAGATTACGCGCAGAAAAAAAGGATCTCAAGAAGATCCTTTGATCTTTTCTACGGGGTCTGACGCT
CAGTGGAACGAAAACTCACGTTAAGGGATTTTGGTCATGAGATTATCAAAAAGGATCTTCACCTAGATCC
TTTTAAATTAAAAATGAAGTTTTAAATCAATCTAAAGTATATATGAGTAAACTTGGTCTGACAGTTACCA
ATGCTTAATCAGTGAGGCACCTATCTCAGCGATCTGTCTATTTCGTTCATCCATAGTTGCCTGACTCCCC
GTCGTGTAGATAACTACGATACGGGAGGGCTTACCATCTGGCCCCAGTGCTGCAATGATACCGCGAGACC
CACGCTCACCGGCTCCAGATTTATCAGCAATAAACCAGCCAGCCGGAAGGGCCGAGCGCAGAAGTGGTCC
TGCAACTTTATCCGCCTCCATCCAGTCTATTAATTGTTGCCGGGAAGCTAGAGTAAGTAGTTCGCCAGTT
AATAGTTTGCGCAACGTTGTTGCCATTGCTACAGGCATCGTGGTGTCACGCTCGTCGTTTGGTATGGCTT
CATTCAGCTCCGGTTCCCAACGATCAAGGCGAGTTACATGATCCCCCATGTTGTGCAAAAAAGCGGTTAG
CTCCTTCGGTCCTCCGATCGTTGTCAGAAGTAAGTTGGCCGCAGTGTTATCACTCATGGTTATGGCAGCA
CTGCATAATTCTCTTACTGTCATGCCATCCGTAAGATGCTTTTCTGTGACTGGTGAGTACTCAACCAAGT
CATTCTGAGAATAGTGTATGCGGCGACCGAGTTGCTCTTGCCCGGCGTCAATACGGGATAATACCGCGCC
ACATAGCAGAACTTTAAAAGTGCTCATCATTGGAAAACGTTCTTCGGGGCGAAAACTCTCAAGGATCTTA
CCGCTGTTGAGATCCAGTTCGATGTAACCCACTCGTGCACCCAACTGATCTTCAGCATCTTTTACTTTCA
CCAGCGTTTCTGGGTGAGCAAAAACAGGAAGGCAAAATGCCGCAAAAAAGGGAATAAGGGCGACACGGAA
ATGTTGAATACTCATACTCTTCCTTTTTCAATATTATTGAAGCATTTATCAGGGTTATTGTCTCATGAGC
GGATACATATTTGAATGTATTTAGAAAAATAAACAAATAGGGGTTCCGCGCACATTTCCCCGAAAAGTGC
CACCTGACGTCTAAGAAACCATTATTATCATGACATTAACCTATAAAAATAGGCGTATCACGAGGCCCTT
TCGTCTCGCGCGTTTCGGTGATGACGGTGAAAACCTCTGACACATGCAGCTCCCGGAGACGGTCACAGCT
TGTCTGTAAGCGGATGCCGGGAGCAGACAAGCCCGTCAGGGCGCGTCAGCGGGTGTTGGCGGGTGTCGGG
GCTGGCTTAACTATGCGGCATCAGAGCAGATTGTACTGAGAGTGCACCATAAAATTGTAAACGTTAATAT
TTTGTTAAAATTCGCGTTAAATTTTTGTTAAATCAGCTCATTTTTTAACCAATAGACCGAAATCGGCAAA
ATCCCTTATAAATCAAAAGAATAGCCCGAGATAGAGT
[37 nt withheld, positions 2068-2104]
AAAGAACGTGGACTCCAACGTCAAAGG
[141 nt withheld, positions 2132-2272]
G
[46 nt withheld, positions 2274-2319]
A
[95 nt withheld, positions 2321-2415]
TATGCGGTGTGAAATACCGCACAGATGCGTAAGGAGAAAATACCGCATCAGGCGCCCCTGCAGGCAGCTG
CGCGCTCGCTCGCTCACTGAGGCCGCCCGGGCAAAGCCCGGGCGTCGGGCGACCTTTGGTCGCCCGGCCT
CAGTGAGCGAGCGAGCGCGCAGAGAGGGAGTGGCCAACTCCATCACTAGGGGTTCCTGCGGCCGCTCGGT
CCGCACGTGAGATCTCATGCCTGCTATTGTCTTCCCAATCCTCCCCCTTGCTGTCCTGCCCCACCCCACC
CCCCAGAATAGAATGACACCTACTCAGACAATGCGATGCAATTTCCTCATTTTATTAGGAAAGGACAGTG
GGAGTGGCACCTTCCAGGGTCAAGGAAGGCACGGGGGAGGGGCAAACAACAGATGGCTGGCAACTAGAAG
GCACAGTCGAAGATCTCTCGAGCCACGGAATTGTCAGTGCCCAACAGCCGAGCCCCTGTCCAGCAGCGGG
CAAGGCAGGCGGCGATGAGTTCCGCCGTGGCAAGAACTAACCAGGATTTATACAAGGAGGAGAAAATGAA
AGCCATACGGGAAGCAATAGCATGATACAAAGGCATTAAAGCAGCGTATCCACATAGCGTAAAAGGAGCA
ACATAGTTAAGAATACCAGTCAATCTTTCACAAATTTTGTAATCCAGAGGTTGATTATGATATCGAATTC
GCGGCCGCGGCGCGCCGTCGACTTACTTGTACAGCTCGTCCATGCCGAGAGTGATCCCGGCGGCGGTCAC
GAACTCCAGCAGGACCATGTGATCGCGCTTCTCGTTGGGGTCTTTGCTCAGCTTGGACTGGTAGCTCAGG
TAGTGGTTGTCGGGCAGCAGCACGGGGCCGTCGCCGATGGGGGTGTTCTGCTGGTAGTGGTCGGCGAGCT
GCACGCCGCCGTCCTCGATGTTGTGGCGGATCTTGAAGTTGGCCTTGATGCCGTTCTTCTGCTTGTCGGC
GGTGATATAGACGTTGTGGCTGTTGTAGTTGTACTCCAGCTTGTGCCCCAGGATGTTGCCGTCCTCCTTG
AAGTCGATGCCCTTCAGCTCGATGCGGTTCACCAGGGTGTCGCCCTCGAACTTCACCTCGGCGCGGGTCT
TGTAGTTGCCGTCGTCCTTGAAGAAGATGGTGCGCTCCTGGACGTAGCCTTCGGGCATGGCGGACTTGAA
GAAGTCGTGCTGCTTCATGTGGTCGGGGTAGCGGGCGAAGCACTGCACGCCGTAGCCCAGGGTGGTCACG
AGGGTGGGCCAGGGCACGGGCAGCTTGCCGGTGGTGCAGATCAGCTTCAGGGTCAGCTTGCCGTAGGTGG
CATCGCCCTCGCCCTCGCCGGACACGCTGAACTTGTGGCCGTTTACGTCGCCGTCCAGCTCGACCAGGAT
GGGCACCACCCCGGTGAACAGCTCCTCGCCCTTGCTCACCATGGTGGCGACCGGTAGCGCTAGCTTCGAA
AGATCTGGATCCCAGAAGCAAATGTAAGCAATAGATGGCTCTGCCCTGACTTTTATGCCCAGCCCGAGCT
CCGCCGGCGTTCGGTGAATGAACCAGGAAGTGAGAGAAAGCTGTGTTCTGCTACCTAAAACCTCACCGTC
TGTATTTCACACAGGCAAAATGCATGTGAAACCAATTCCCAGGCACTCACCACGTGTGCATCACAGCGGT
GCGCCCCCCAGAGAGCTCCCATCCCTCCATCCAGGAATTACAGTTCCTTTTCATTGGCTCCGCCCCCAAA
GAGCTCTTATCCCTGCGTCCATGAGTTACAGTTCGTTTTCATTGGCTCATGTCCCTGCTCAAGCCTGAAA
GTCAGTGGTGTGAGCAGTGCCAGGCTAAAAGTGGACTGGAAAGAATTTGCTAGAGTATACAAGTCTAATA
ATTTTCCGGATGTGAGGCGCTGTGCTCGCTTTGCCGCCCTGCCTGTCCGTCTTCGCGGGCTGCTCCTGAA
GCCCTCTGGGAGACATTAGTCCTTTGTCTTGACTGGGGCAGGGCTCAGTGACCAAGCCCAGGTGGGCTAG
TTGCGTATTTAATCCAAGGGTGGTGTTATCATTGAGACCTTAGTTGTCCCCCCAAGACCTCCCTGCTAAA
GACATTGTCCCCAGGATGTACTGGAAGGTCCTGGAACCTCCAGGAGGTGGGACCCGCTGTGAGGAACTTA
GATCACTGGGGGATGCTCTTCAAGAATCTCAGAGGGTCAACAAGGAACACGCTAAACACATTCCATGTGG
TATTCACAGACTTTGTGACGTCTTTCCTGGGGCGCCGGCGATTATTACTCTTACAACGCGTGCGGCCGCA
GGAACCCCTAGTGATGGAGTTGGCCACTCCCTCTCTGCGCGCTCGCTCGCTCACTGAGGCCGGGCGACCA
AAGGTCGCCCGACGCCCGGGCGGCCTCAGTGAGCGAGCGAGCGCGCAGCTGCCTGCAGGACATGTGAGCA
AAAGGCCAGCAAAAGGCCAGGAACCGTAAAAAGGCCGCGTTGCTGGCGTTTTTCCATAGGCTCCGCCCCC
CTGACGAGCATCACAAAAATCGACGCTCAAGTCAGAGGTGGCGAA
